Addgene plasmid #183883: pX459-HypaCas9-H2BC11_sgRNA
Purpose: pX459V2.0-HypaCas9 plasmid with H2BC11 sgRNA for C-terminal tagging of H2B histones in human cells.
Depositing lab: Alisa Piekny. Depositing organization: Concordia University. Publication: Cytokinetic diversity in mammalian cells is revealed by the characterization of endogenous anillin, Ect2 and RhoA. Husser MC, Ozugergin I, Resta T, Martin VJJ, Piekny AJ. Open Biol. 2022 Nov;12(11):220247. doi: 10.1098/rsob.220247. Epub 2022 Nov 23. PubMed 36416720.
Backbone
  Vector backbone: pX459V2.0-HypaCas9
  Total vector size (bp): 9178
  Vector type: Mammalian Expression, CRISPR
  Selectable markers: Puromycin
Growth in bacteria
  Bacterial resistance: Ampicillin, 100 μg/mL
  Growth temperature: 37°C
  Growth strain: NEB Stable
  Copy number: High Copy
Gene/Insert
  Gene/Insert name: H2BC11 sgRNA spacer (alt name: H2B clustered histone 11)
  gRNA/shRNA sequence: ACTCACTGTTTACTTAGCGC
  Species: H. sapiens (human)
  Entrez Gene: H2BC11 (a.k.a. H2B/r, H2BFR, H2BJ, HIST1H2BJ)
  Promoter: U6
  Cloning method: Restriction Enzyme; 5′ cloning site BbsI (destroyed during cloning); 3′ cloning site BbsI (destroyed during cloning)
  Sequencing primers: 5′ gagggcctatttcccatgattcc; 3′ ggccatttaccgtaagttatgtaacg
Terms and licenses: Academic/Nonprofit Terms; Industry Terms: Not Available to Industry
How to cite: pX459-HypaCas9-H2BC11_sgRNA was a gift from Alisa Piekny (Addgene plasmid # 183883 ; http://n2t.net/addgene:183883 ; RRID:Addgene_183883)
