[The description below was written by a language model from this plasmid's Addgene catalogue record and pLannotate feature annotations shown in this document.]
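Description:
pX459-HypaCas9-H2BC11_sgRNA is an all-in-one mammalian CRISPR expression plasmid of about 9.2 kb, built on the pX459V2.0-HypaCas9 backbone and intended for transfection into human cells. It is propagated in E. coli as a high-copy plasmid through a ColE1/pUC-type origin and selected with ampicillin via the β-lactamase gene. An f1 phage origin is also present, along with a single annotated AAV2 ITR carried over from the parental vector lineage; with only one ITR annotated, the record gives no indication that the plasmid is meant for AAV packaging.

The plasmid carries two expression units. In the first, a human U6 RNA polymerase III promoter drives a single guide RNA made of a spacer targeting human H2BC11 (H2B clustered histone 11, also known as HIST1H2BJ) fused to the Streptococcus pyogenes gRNA scaffold. The spacer was inserted between BbsI sites that were destroyed during cloning. In the second, a hybrid promoter made of the CMV enhancer, chicken β-actin promoter and a hybrid intron drives S. pyogenes Cas9. The annotation software reports this as two adjoining segments that together form one continuous coding sequence, and the backbone name indicates it is the high-fidelity HypaCas9 variant. Cas9 is followed by a nucleoplasmin nuclear localization signal, a puromycin N-acetyltransferase coding sequence and a bGH polyadenylation signal. The element linking Cas9 to the puromycin marker is not annotated, although their position upstream of a shared poly(A) signal suggests co-expression from one transcript.

According to the record, the construct is used to cut near the end of the H2BC11 coding region for C-terminal tagging of endogenous H2B histones in human cells. Puromycin allows enrichment of transfected cells. No tag or repair template is annotated in this plasmid.
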