Features (pLannotate 1.2.2; 19 found; start..end, strand, type, name):
      1..241     +  promoter       U6 promoter: RNA polymerase III promoter for human U6 snRNA
    271..346     +  misc_RNA       gRNA scaffold: guide RNA scaffold for the Streptococcus pyogenes CRISPR/Cas9 system
    353..396     +  misc_RNA       gRNA scaffold (fragment): guide RNA scaffold for the Streptococcus pyogenes CRISPR/Cas9 system
    443..728     +  enhancer       CMV enhancer: human cytomegalovirus immediate early enhancer; contains an 18-bp deletion relative to the standard CMV enhancer
    730..1007    +  promoter       chicken β-actin promoter: No description available
   1008..1235    +  intron         hybrid intron: hybrid between chicken β-actin (CBA) and minute virus of mice (MMV) introns (Gray et al., 2011)
   1373..2974    +  CDS            Cas9(N): N-terminal portion of Streptococcus pyogenes Cas9 (Zetsche et al., 2015)
   2975..5473    +  CDS            Cas9(C): C-terminal portion of Streptococcus pyogenes Cas9 (Zetsche et al., 2015)
   5474..5521    +  CDS            nucleoplasmin NLS: bipartite nuclear localization signal from nucleoplasmin
   5591..6190    +  CDS            PuroR (fragment): puromycin N-acetyltransferase; pac from Streptomyces; confers resistance to puromycin
   6224..6335    +  polyA_signal   bGH poly(A) signal: bovine growth hormone polyadenylation signal
   6440..6580    +  repeat_region  AAV2 ITR: inverted terminal repeat of adeno-associated virus serotype 2 inverted
   6585..6636    -  misc_feature   bom (fragment): basis of mobility region from pBR322
   6655..7110    +  rep_origin     f1 ori (sequence partly withheld): f1 bacteriophage origin of replication; arrow indicates direction of (+) strand synthesis
   7111..7160    -  misc_feature   bom (fragment): basis of mobility region from pBR322
   7262..7297    -  CDS            rop (fragment): Rop protein, which maintains plasmids at low copy number; rop
   7392..7496    +  promoter       AmpR promoter: bla
   7497..8357    +  CDS            AmpR: β-lactamase; bla; confers resistance to ampicillin, carbenicillin, and related antibiotics
   8528..9116    +  rep_origin     ori: high-copy-number ColE1/pMB1/pBR322/pUC origin of replication
>Addgene plasmid #183883 | pX459-HypaCas9-H2BC11_sgRNA | addgene full sequence | sequence record 362421 | Addgene NGS Result
GAGGGCCTATTTCCCATGATTCCTTCATATTTGCATATACGATACAAGGCTGTTAGAGAGATAATTGGAA
TTAATTTGACTGTAAACACAAAGATATTAGTACAAAATACGTGACGTAGAAAGTAATAATTTCTTGGGTA
GTTTGCAGTTTTAAAATTATGTTTTAAAATGGACTATCATATGCTTACCGTAACTTGAAAGTATTTCGAT
TTCTTGGCTTTATATATCTTGTGGAAAGGACGAAACACCGACTCACTGTTTACTTAGCGCGTTTTAGAGC
TAGAAATAGCAAGTTAAAATAAGGCTAGTCCGTTATCAACTTGAAAAAGTGGCACCGAGTCGGTGCTTTT
TTGTTTTAGAGCTAGAAATAGCAAGTTAAAATAAGGCTAGTCCGTTTTTAGCGCGTGCGCCAATTCTGCA
GACAAATGGCTCTAGAGGTACCCGTTACATAACTTACGGTAAATGGCCCGCCTGGCTGACCGCCCAACGA
CCCCCGCCCATTGACGTCAATAGTAACGCCAATAGGGACTTTCCATTGACGTCAATGGGTGGAGTATTTA
CGGTAAACTGCCCACTTGGCAGTACATCAAGTGTATCATATGCCAAGTACGCCCCCTATTGACGTCAATG
ACGGTAAATGGCCCGCCTGGCATTGTGCCCAGTACATGACCTTATGGGACTTTCCTACTTGGCAGTACAT
CTACGTATTAGTCATCGCTATTACCATGGTCGAGGTGAGCCCCACGTTCTGCTTCACTCTCCCCATCTCC
CCCCCCTCCCCACCCCCAATTTTGTATTTATTTATTTTTTAATTATTTTGTGCAGCGATGGGGGCGGGGG
GGGGGGGGGGGCGCGCGCCRGGSGGGGSGGGGSGGGGSGRGGGGSGGGGSGGGGSGAGGCGGAGAGGTGC
GGCGGCAGCCAATCAGAGCGGCGCGCTCCGAAAGTTTCCTTTTATGGCGAGGCGGCGGCGGCGGCGGCCC
TATAAAAAGCGAAGCGCGCGGCGGGCGGGAGTCGCTGCGCGCTGCCTTCGCCCCGTGCCCCGCTCCGCCG
CCGCCTCGCGCCGCCCGCCCCGGCTCTGACTGACCGCGTTACTCCCACAGGTGAGCGGGCGGGACGGCCC
TTCTCCTCCGGGCTGTAATTAGCTGAGCAAGAGGTAAGGGTTTAAGGGATGGTTGGTTGGTGGGGTATTA
ATGTTTAATTACCTGGAGCACCTGCCTGAAATCACTTTTTTTCAGGTTGGACCGGTGCCACCATGGACTA
TAAGGACCACGACGGAGACTACAAGGATCATGATATTGATTACAAAGACGATGACGATAAGATGGCCCCA
AAGAAGAAGCGGAAGGTCGGTATCCACGGAGTCCCAGCAGCCGACAAGAAGTACAGCATCGGCCTGGACA
TCGGCACCAACTCTGTGGGCTGGGCCGTGATCACCGACGAGTACAAGGTGCCCAGCAAGAAATTCAAGGT
GCTGGGCAACACCGACCGGCACAGCATCAAGAAGAACCTGATCGGAGCCCTGCTGTTCGACAGCGGCGAA
ACAGCCGAGGCCACCCGGCTGAAGAGAACCGCCAGAAGAAGATACACCAGACGGAAGAACCGGATCTGCT
ATCTGCAAGAGATCTTCAGCAACGAGATGGCCAAGGTGGACGACAGCTTCTTCCACAGACTGGAAGAGTC
CTTCCTGGTGGAAGAGGATAAGAAGCACGAGCGGCACCCCATCTTCGGCAACATCGTGGACGAGGTGGCC
TACCACGAGAAGTACCCCACCATCTACCACCTGAGAAAGAAACTGGTGGACAGCACCGACAAGGCCGACC
TGCGGCTGATCTATCTGGCCCTGGCCCACATGATCAAGTTCCGGGGCCACTTCCTGATCGAGGGCGACCT
GAACCCCGACAACAGCGACGTGGACAAGCTGTTCATCCAGCTGGTGCAGACCTACAACCAGCTGTTCGAG
GAAAACCCCATCAACGCCAGCGGCGTGGACGCCAAGGCCATCCTGTCTGCCAGACTGAGCAAGAGCAGAC
GGCTGGAAAATCTGATCGCCCAGCTGCCCGGCGAGAAGAAGAATGGCCTGTTCGGAAACCTGATTGCCCT
GAGCCTGGGCCTGACCCCCAACTTCAAGAGCAACTTCGACCTGGCCGAGGATGCCAAACTGCAGCTGAGC
AAGGACACCTACGACGACGACCTGGACAACCTGCTGGCCCAGATCGGCGACCAGTACGCCGACCTGTTTC
TGGCCGCCAAGAACCTGTCCGACGCCATCCTGCTGAGCGACATCCTGAGAGTGAACACCGAGATCACCAA
GGCCCCCCTGAGCGCCTCTATGATCAAGAGATACGACGAGCACCACCAGGACCTGACCCTGCTGAAAGCT
CTCGTGCGGCAGCAGCTGCCTGAGAAGTACAAAGAGATTTTCTTCGACCAGAGCAAGAACGGCTACGCCG
GCTACATTGACGGCGGAGCCAGCCAGGAAGAGTTCTACAAGTTCATCAAGCCCATCCTGGAAAAGATGGA
CGGCACCGAGGAACTGCTCGTGAAGCTGAACAGAGAGGACCTGCTGCGGAAGCAGCGGACCTTCGACAAC
GGCAGCATCCCCCACCAGATCCACCTGGGAGAGCTGCACGCCATTCTGCGGCGGCAGGAAGATTTTTACC
CATTCCTGAAGGACAACCGGGAAAAGATCGAGAAGATCCTGACCTTCCGCATCCCCTACTACGTGGGCCC
TCTGGCCAGGGGAAACAGCAGATTCGCCTGGATGACCAGAAAGAGCGAGGAAACCATCACCCCCTGGAAC
TTCGAGGAAGTGGTGGACAAGGGCGCTTCCGCCCAGAGCTTCATCGAGCGGATGACCAACTTCGATAAGA
ACCTGCCCAACGAGAAGGTGCTGCCCAAGCACAGCCTGCTGTACGAGTACTTCACCGTGTATAACGAGCT
GACCAAAGTGAAATACGTGACCGAGGGAATGAGAAAGCCCGCCTTCCTGAGCGGCGAGCAGAAAAAGGCC
ATCGTGGACCTGCTGTTCAAGACCAACCGGAAAGTGACCGTGAAGCAGCTGAAAGAGGACTACTTCAAGA
AAATCGAGTGCTTCGACTCCGTGGAAATCTCCGGCGTGGAAGATCGGTTCAACGCCTCCCTGGGCACATA
CCACGATCTGCTGAAAATTATCAAGGACAAGGACTTCCTGGACAATGAGGAAAACGAGGACATTCTGGAA
GATATCGTGCTGACCCTGACACTGTTTGAGGACAGAGAGATGATCGAGGAACGGCTGAAAACCTATGCCC
ACCTGTTCGACGACAAAGTGATGAAGCAGCTGAAGCGGCGGAGATACACCGGCTGGGGCAGGCTGAGCCG
GAAGCTGATCAACGGCATCCGGGACAAGCAGTCCGGCAAGACAATCCTGGATTTCCTGAAGTCCGACGGC
TTCGCCAACAGAGCCTTCGCGGCGCTGATCGCCGACGACAGCCTGACCTTTAAAGAGGACATCCAGAAAG
CCCAGGTGTCCGGCCAGGGCGATAGCCTGCACGAGCACATTGCCAATCTGGCCGGCAGCCCCGCCATTAA
GAAGGGCATCCTGCAGACAGTGAAGGTGGTGGACGAGCTCGTGAAAGTGATGGGCCGGCACAAGCCCGAG
AACATCGTGATCGAAATGGCCAGAGAGAACCAGACCACCCAGAAGGGACAGAAGAACAGCCGCGAGAGAA
TGAAGCGGATCGAAGAGGGCATCAAAGAGCTGGGCAGCCAGATCCTGAAAGAACACCCCGTGGAAAACAC
CCAGCTGCAGAACGAGAAGCTGTACCTGTACTACCTGCAGAATGGGCGGGATATGTACGTGGACCAGGAA
CTGGACATCAACCGGCTGTCCGACTACGATGTGGACCATATCGTGCCTCAGAGCTTTCTGAAGGACGACT
CCATCGACAACAAGGTGCTGACCAGAAGCGACAAGAACCGGGGCAAGAGCGACAACGTGCCCTCCGAAGA
GGTCGTGAAGAAGATGAAGAACTACTGGCGGCAGCTGCTGAACGCCAAGCTGATTACCCAGAGAAAGTTC
GACAATCTGACCAAGGCCGAGAGAGGCGGCCTGAGCGAACTGGATAAGGCCGGCTTCATCAAGAGACAGC
TGGTGGAAACCCGGCAGATCACAAAGCACGTGGCACAGATCCTGGACTCCCGGATGAACACTAAGTACGA
CGAGAATGACAAGCTGATCCGGGAAGTGAAAGTGATCACCCTGAAGTCCAAGCTGGTGTCCGATTTCCGG
AAGGATTTCCAGTTTTACAAAGTGCGCGAGATCAACAACTACCACCACGCCCACGACGCCTACCTGAACG
CCGTCGTGGGAACCGCCCTGATCAAAAAGTACCCTAAGCTGGAAAGCGAGTTCGTGTACGGCGACTACAA
GGTGTACGACGTGCGGAAGATGATCGCCAAGAGCGAGCAGGAAATCGGCAAGGCTACCGCCAAGTACTTC
TTCTACAGCAACATCATGAACTTTTTCAAGACCGAGATTACCCTGGCCAACGGCGAGATCCGGAAGCGGC
CTCTGATCGAGACAAACGGCGAAACCGGGGAGATCGTGTGGGATAAGGGCCGGGATTTTGCCACCGTGCG
GAAAGTGCTGAGCATGCCCCAAGTGAATATCGTGAAAAAGACCGAGGTGCAGACAGGCGGCTTCAGCAAA
GAGTCTATCCTGCCCAAGAGGAACAGCGATAAGCTGATCGCCAGAAAGAAGGACTGGGACCCTAAGAAGT
ACGGCGGCTTCGACAGCCCCACCGTGGCCTATTCTGTGCTGGTGGTGGCCAAAGTGGAAAAGGGCAAGTC
CAAGAAACTGAAGAGTGTGAAAGAGCTGCTGGGGATCACCATCATGGAAAGAAGCAGCTTCGAGAAGAAT
CCCATCGACTTTCTGGAAGCCAAGGGCTACAAAGAAGTGAAAAAGGACCTGATCATCAAGCTGCCTAAGT
ACTCCCTGTTCGAGCTGGAAAACGGCCGGAAGAGAATGCTGGCCTCTGCCGGCGAACTGCAGAAGGGAAA
CGAACTGGCCCTGCCCTCCAAATATGTGAACTTCCTGTACCTGGCCAGCCACTATGAGAAGCTGAAGGGC
TCCCCCGAGGATAATGAGCAGAAACAGCTGTTTGTGGAACAGCACAAGCACTACCTGGACGAGATCATCG
AGCAGATCAGCGAGTTCTCCAAGAGAGTGATCCTGGCCGACGCTAATCTGGACAAAGTGCTGTCCGCCTA
CAACAAGCACCGGGATAAGCCCATCAGAGAGCAGGCCGAGAATATCATCCACCTGTTTACCCTGACCAAT
CTGGGAGCCCCTGCCGCCTTCAAGTACTTTGACACCACCATCGACCGGAAGAGGTACACCAGCACCAAAG
AGGTGCTGGACGCCACCCTGATCCACCAGAGCATCACCGGCCTGTACGAGACACGGATCGACCTGTCTCA
GCTGGGAGGCGACAAAAGGCCGGCGGCCACGAAAAAGGCCGGCCAGGCAAAAAAGAAAAAGGAATTCGGC
AGTGGAGAGGGCAGAGGAAGTCTGCTAACATGCGGTGACGTCGAGGAGAATCCTGGCCCAATGACCGAGT
ACAAGCCCACGGTGCGCCTCGCCACCCGCGACGACGTCCCCAGGGCCGTACGCACCCTCGCCGCCGCGTT
CGCCGACTACCCCGCCACGCGCCACACCGTCGATCCGGACCGCCACATCGAGCGGGTCACCGAGCTGCAA
GAACTCTTCCTCACGCGCGTCGGGCTCGACATCGGCAAGGTGTGGGTCGCGGACGACGGCGCCGCGGTGG
CGGTCTGGACCACGCCGGAGAGCGTCGAAGCGGGGGCGGTGTTCGCCGAGATCGGCCCGCGCATGGCCGA
GTTGAGCGGTTCCCGGCTGGCCGCGCAGCAACAGATGGAAGGCCTCCTGGCGCCGCACCGGCCCAAGGAG
CCCGCGTGGTTCCTGGCCACCGTCGGAGTCTCGCCCGACCACCAGGGCAAGGGTCTGGGCAGCGCCGTCG
TGCTCCCCGGAGTGGAGGCGGCCGAGCGCGCCGGGGTGCCCGCCTTCCTGGAGACCTCCGCGCCCCGCAA
CCTCCCCTTCTACGAGCGGCTCGGCTTCACCGTCACCGCCGACGTCGAGGTGCCCGAAGGACCGCGCACC
TGGTGCATGACCCGCAAGCCCGGTGCCTGAGAATTCTAACTAGAGCTCGCTGATCAGCCTCGACTGTGCC
TTCTAGTTGCCAGCCATCTGTTGTTTGCCCCTCCCCCGTGCCTTCCTTGACCCTGGAAGGTGCCACTCCC
ACTGTCCTTTCCTAATAAAATGAGGAAATTGCATCGCATTGTCTGAGTAGGTGTCATTCTATTCTGGGGG
GTGGGGTGGGGCAGGACAGCAAGGGGGAGGATTGGGAAGAGAATAGCAGGCATGCTGGGGAGCGGCCGCA
GGAACCCCTAGTGATGGAGTTGGCCACTCCCTCTCTGCGCGCTCGCTCGCTCACTGAGGCCGGGCGACCA
AAGGTCGCCCGACGCCCGGGCTTTGCCCGGGCGGCCTCAGTGAGCGAGCGAGCGCGCAGCTGCCTGCAGG
GGCGCCTGATGCGGTATTTTCTCCTTACGCATCTGTGCGGTATTTCACACCGCATA
[95 nt withheld, positions 6637-6731]
T
[46 nt withheld, positions 6733-6778]
C
[141 nt withheld, positions 6780-6920]
CCTTTGACGTTGGAGTCCACGTTCTTT
[37 nt withheld, positions 6948-6984]
ACTCTATCTCGGGCTATTCTTTTGATTTATAAGGGATTTTGCCGATTTCGGTCTATTGGTTAAAAAATGA
GCTGATTTAACAAAAATTTAACGCGAATTTTAACAAAATATTAACGTTTACAATTTTATGGTGCACTCTC
AGTACAATCTGCTCTGATGCCGCATAGTTAAGCCAGCCCCGACACCCGCCAACACCCGCTGACGCGCCCT
GACGGGCTTGTCTGCTCCCGGCATCCGCTTACAGACAAGCTGTGACCGTCTCCGGGAGCTGCATGTGTCA
GAGGTTTTCACCGTCATCACCGAAACGCGCGAGACGAAAGGGCCTCGTGATACGCCTATTTTTATAGGTT
AATGTCATGATAATAATGGTTTCTTAGACGTCAGGTGGCACTTTTCGGGGAAATGTGCGCGGAACCCCTA
TTTGTTTATTTTTCTAAATACATTCAAATATGTATCCGCTCATGAGACAATAACCCTGATAAATGCTTCA
ATAATATTGAAAAAGGAAGAGTATGAGTATTCAACATTTCCGTGTCGCCCTTATTCCCTTTTTTGCGGCA
TTTTGCCTTCCTGTTTTTGCTCACCCAGAAACGCTGGTGAAAGTAAAAGATGCTGAAGATCAGTTGGGTG
CACGAGTGGGTTACATCGAACTGGATCTCAACAGCGGTAAGATCCTTGAGAGTTTTCGCCCCGAAGAACG
TTTTCCAATGATGAGCACTTTTAAAGTTCTGCTATGTGGCGCGGTATTATCCCGTATTGACGCCGGGCAA
GAGCAACTCGGTCGCCGCATACACTATTCTCAGAATGACTTGGTTGAGTACTCACCAGTCACAGAAAAGC
ATCTTACGGATGGCATGACAGTAAGAGAATTATGCAGTGCTGCCATAACCATGAGTGATAACACTGCGGC
CAACTTACTTCTGACAACGATCGGAGGACCGAAGGAGCTAACCGCTTTTTTGCACAACATGGGGGATCAT
GTAACTCGCCTTGATCGTTGGGAACCGGAGCTGAATGAAGCCATACCAAACGACGAGCGTGACACCACGA
TGCCTGTAGCAATGGCAACAACGTTGCGCAAACTATTAACTGGCGAACTACTTACTCTAGCTTCCCGGCA
ACAATTAATAGACTGGATGGAGGCGGATAAAGTTGCAGGACCACTTCTGCGCTCGGCCCTTCCGGCTGGC
TGGTTTATTGCTGATAAATCTGGAGCCGGTGAGCGTGGAAGCCGCGGTATCATTGCAGCACTGGGGCCAG
ATGGTAAGCCCTCCCGTATCGTAGTTATCTACACGACGGGGAGTCAGGCAACTATGGATGAACGAAATAG
ACAGATCGCTGAGATAGGTGCCTCACTGATTAAGCATTGGTAACTGTCAGACCAAGTTTACTCATATATA
CTTTAGATTGATTTAAAACTTCATTTTTAATTTAAAAGGATCTAGGTGAAGATCCTTTTTGATAATCTCA
TGACCAAAATCCCTTAACGTGAGTTTTCGTTCCACTGAGCGTCAGACCCCGTAGAAAAGATCAAAGGATC
TTCTTGAGATCCTTTTTTTCTGCGCGTAATCTGCTGCTTGCAAACAAAAAAACCACCGCTACCAGCGGTG
GTTTGTTTGCCGGATCAAGAGCTACCAACTCTTTTTCCGAAGGTAACTGGCTTCAGCAGAGCGCAGATAC
CAAATACTGTTCTTCTAGTGTAGCCGTAGTTAGGCCACCACTTCAAGAACTCTGTAGCACCGCCTACATA
CCTCGCTCTGCTAATCCTGTTACCAGTGGCTGCTGCCAGTGGCGATAAGTCGTGTCTTACCGGGTTGGAC
TCAAGACGATAGTTACCGGATAAGGCGCAGCGGTCGGGCTGAACGGGGGGTTCGTGCACACAGCCCAGCT
TGGAGCGAACGACCTACACCGAACTGAGATACCTACAGCGTGAGCTATGAGAAAGCGCCACGCTTCCCGA
AGGGAGAAAGGCGGACAGGTATCCGGTAAGCGGCAGGGTCGGAACAGGAGAGCGCACGAGGGAGCTTCCA
GGGGGAAACGCCTGGTATCTTTATAGTCCTGTCGGGTTTCGCCACCTCTGACTTGAGCGTCGATTTTTGT
GATGCTCGTCAGGGGGGCGGAGCCTATGGAAAAACGCCAGCAACGCGGCCTTTTTACGGTTCCTGGCCTT
TTGCTGGCCTTTTGCTCACATGT
